>Addgene plasmid #186179 | p156 | addgene full sequence | sequence record 373240 | Addgene NGS Result
TCGCGCGTTTCGGTGATGACGGTGAAAACCTCTGACACATGCAGCTCCCGGAGACGGTCACAGCTTGTCT
GTAAGCGGATGCCGGGAGCAGACAAGCCCGTCAGGGCGCGTCAGCGGGTGTTGGCGGGTGTCGGGGCTGG
CTTAACTATGCGGCATCAGAGCAGATTGTACTGAGAGTGCACCATATGCGGTGTGAAATACCGCACAGAT
GCGTAAGGAGAAAATACCGCATCAGGCGCCATTCGCCATTCAGGCTGCGCAACTGTTGGGAAGGGCGATC
GGTGCGGGCCTCTTCGCTATTACGCCAGCTGGCGAAAGGGGGATGTGCTGCAAGGCGATTAAGTTGGGTA
ACGCCAGGGTTTTCCCAGTCACGACGTTGTAAAACGACGGCCAGTGAATTCGAGCTCGGTACCTCGCGAA
TGCATCTAGATGTTTAAACGGGCCTGGCGTCCGACTTCACGCATAGATCAGATCGCGTATTCGGGTCGAG
CAAAGCTAACGATATCGCACCTCGCGACTACTCGCGTCTATCGGCACCGTGCCGCAGGGTAAATTGAGAG
AGGAATGTGCGGACGTCTCGGGCAGGCACGGTCTACGCCCTTGATGTATGCAATGCGACATAGGGTGCAG
TAGGCGGTGCTCGCGACCGCGCTTTGCTTAGCCGCCGTCAGGACGGATAGATACCCGACCTCCGCCTCTC
TAATACCGCACGTCTGTCAGTCACTTTCCGGCCAGCACCGAAGGCGGTTATGATTATGATTGTAGAATCG
CGCCCGACGTTACAGCTCGGCCACGATTAATACCACGACCCTCTATGGTCGTCCACCGGCGCGAGGGATT
GGCCTGGTATTCGTCCAGGACGCGTACGCTTAGCACGGCTAGTGCGTCCGCCTTCCTTGGGCTATGCCCG
ACCGAATATGGGTGTGATCCATGCTTCTGGAGACACTCGCTTCATGGTGGGACCCGTGTGCCAAGATGTT
ATCGGCCAAGTGATCAGGAGTTATGTGAGCTCGCCGCGTTCTTAGCGGCATGAACCATGAAACGGTTTCT
ACCCTGAATGCGGGATCGCAAGTACCATAAGTCGGGTCATGGAGCTTCAGCGGCGACAGAAATATGTCTT
GGCGGGCCGCCATGGACCCTATCGTGTGTTTGTACGAACCCGCCAGGTCTCTCTCGAGGACCACAAGTAC
GGCCGTACTGCTCTGCGCTAGTGCCAATAACCACCGGCTAGTGGATCGGTACCCAAGTGTCGATGTCGGA
CCGCGTGTGAGGCAGACCCTACTACCGAGGGAGCTCTTAAGGCTGAACACGACCTCCCTCAGCTAACAGG
CATGGGCCCGGATGTACGTATTTCGACGGCTGAAGCGCTTGTAGCACACCATGGACGCGGTAGGACGCGA
CTACCAATCCGTCCGGCCCGGTCAACCGTTGGCCCACGAGGACGAAACGTGACTGGAGAACCGTCCACTC
CAGTGATGGGGCATGATTCAGCGTCGTGGATCGCGCCAAGTCTCCGGCCGCCGCAAGGGTCCGGGTGGGC
CACCGCAGCCGGTGTAGCTGGACCTCCTAATAATCTTTGTTAACATACTCCAAGACTCTTTCCTATTTGT
GGTCTCAGAACAACTGTCCGCACTAGCTCCTAGCATCTGGCGGACCGGGAGAGAATAGCCCTGGACAGTA
TATCCGAAGTCCGCATTAGTGGACTAACACTCCGCGTTATTCAGGTTCTGTAACGGGCGTAGCAGGGTAC
CCAAGCTATTACCAGTTGGATTTGTGAGTCGGCTGCTCACCACAAATACACACCCAGCAAATTACTGCTC
CTTTCTGACAGACCCAGCACAGTTACGAACTCTAGGATGGAAACCACGACAACTCCTATGTGTTCGATAC
AAGTTCGATTGAGGCAATCTAGATGATGCAATCGTATCCCGCAACAAATACACTACCGGGTGAGGCGGCG
TTGTGGTCAACAATAAACCGGTAACTATGTTTCAAGGTCGGCGCACATCAGGAGCTGCTCATAAGCGGCC
TAAGGATATTTAAAGGCCGCAGTAGCGGCGACGAATCATTACTCCATAGGAATGTGTGAGGCTAGATCTG
ATCCGTCGTGACATAACCGAATAATCAGGCACTGAACCCGTTCTGATGCAAGTCCCTACACCGTCATGCG
TTTCGTTGAAAGTAGCCAATGTTCTCGAGGGGACAAGGGCGCGGTCTCACCACATAAGTCATGTCCGATT
CACACTACACCACCACCACTTCCCACTTAGCGTATCATATGCACACTCCGTTACCAGGCGCTCGGGCTAC
GCGACGGCAGATCGATTCCGGCTAGCGCCTGGAATCAGGAGGGTACAGGTAAGAATATTAGAAATGTTGC
CCATAAGTTCGCCAAGATACCGCGCACGGGTCATCACCACGCGGTCGCGGGCATGCAATCCCGGGATCGG
ATCCCGGGCCCGTCGACTGCAGAGGCCTGCATGCAAGCTTGGCGTAATCATGGTCATAGCTGTTTCCTGT
GTGAAATTGTTATCCGCTCACAATTCCACACAACATACGAGCCGGAAGCATAAAGTGTAAAGCCTGGGGT
GCCTAATGAGTGAGCTAACTCACATTAATTGCGTTGCGCTCACTGCCCGCTTTCCAGTCGGGAAACCTGT
CGTGCCAGCTGCATTAATGAATCGGCCAACGCGCGGGGAGAGGCGGTTTGCGTATTGGGCGCTCTTCCGC
TTCCTCGCTCACTGACTCGCTGCGCTCGGTCGTTCGGCTGCGGCGAGCGGTATCAGCTCACTCAAAGGCG
GTAATACGGTTATCCACAGAATCAGGGGATAACGCAGGAAAGAACATGTGAGCAAAAGGCCAGCAAAAGG
CCAGGAACCGTAAAAAGGCCGCGTTGCTGGCGTTTTTCCATAGGCTCCGCCCCCCTGACGAGCATCACAA
AAATCGACGCTCAAGTCAGAGGTGGCGAAACCCGACAGGACTATAAAGATACCAGGCGTTTCCCCCTGGA
AGCTCCCTCGTGCGCTCTCCTGTTCCGACCCTGCCGCTTACCGGATACCTGTCCGCCTTTCTCCCTTCGG
GAAGCGTGGCGCTTTCTCATAGCTCACGCTGTAGGTATCTCAGTTCGGTGTAGGTCGTTCGCTCCAAGCT
GGGCTGTGTGCACGAACCCCCCGTTCAGCCCGACCGCTGCGCCTTATCCGGTAACTATCGTCTTGAGTCC
AACCCGGTAAGACACGACTTATCGCCACTGGCAGCAGCCACTGGTAACAGGATTAGCAGAGCGAGGTATG
TAGGCGGTGCTACAGAGTTCTTGAAGTGGTGGCCTAACTACGGCTACACTAGAAGAACAGTATTTGGTAT
CTGCGCTCTGCTGAAGCCAGTTACCTTCGGAAAAAGAGTTGGTAGCTCTTGATCCGGCAAACAAACCACC
GCTGGTAGCGGTGGTTTTTTTGTTTGCAAGCAGCAGATTACGCGCAGAAAAAAAGGATCTCAAGAAGATC
CTTTGATCTTTTCTACGGGGTCTGACGCTCAGTGGAACGAAAACTCACGTTAAGGGATTTTGGTCATGAG
ATTATCAAAAAGGATCTTCACCTAGATCCTTTTAAATTAAAAATGAAGTTTTAAATCAATCTAAAGTATA
TATGAGTAAACTTGGTCTGACAGTTACCAATGCTTAATCAGTGAGGCACCTATCTCAGCGATCTGTCTAT
TTCGTTCATCCATAGTTGCCTGACTCCCCGTCGTGTAGATAACTACGATACGGGAGGGCTTACCATCTGG
CCCCAGTGCTGCAATGATACCGCGAGACCCACGCTCACCGGCTCCAGATTTATCAGCAATAAACCAGCCA
GCCGGAAGGGCCGAGCGCAGAAGTGGTCCTGCAACTTTATCCGCCTCCATCCAGTCTATTAATTGTTGCC
GGGAAGCTAGAGTAAGTAGTTCGCCAGTTAATAGTTTGCGCAACGTTGTTGCCATTGCTACAGGCATCGT
GGTGTCACGCTCGTCGTTTGGTATGGCTTCATTCAGCTCCGGTTCCCAACGATCAAGGCGAGTTACATGA
TCCCCCATGTTGTGCAAAAAAGCGGTTAGCTCCTTCGGTCCTCCGATCGTTGTCAGAAGTAAGTTGGCCG
CAGTGTTATCACTCATGGTTATGGCAGCACTGCATAATTCTCTTACTGTCATGCCATCCGTAAGATGCTT
TTCTGTGACTGGTGAGTACTCAACCAAGTCATTCTGAGAATAGTGTATGCGGCGACCGAGTTGCTCTTGC
CCGGCGTCAATACGGGATAATACCGCGCCACATAGCAGAACTTTAAAAGTGCTCATCATTGGAAAACGTT
CTTCGGGGCGAAAACTCTCAAGGATCTTACCGCTGTTGAGATCCAGTTCGATGTAACCCACTCGTGCACC
CAACTGATCTTCAGCATCTTTTACTTTCACCAGCGTTTCTGGGTGAGCAAAAACAGGAAGGCAAAATGCC
GCAAAAAAGGGAATAAGGGCGACACGGAAATGTTGAATACTCATACTCTTCCTTTTTCAATATTATTGAA
GCATTTATCAGGGTTATTGTCTCATGAGCGGATACATATTTGAATGTATTTAGAAAAATAAACAAATAGG
GGTTCCGCGCACATTTCCCCGAAAAGTGCCACCTGACGTCTAAGAAACCATTATTATCATGACATTAACC
TATAAAAATAGGCGTATCACGAGGCCCTTTCGTC
Features (pLannotate 1.2.2; 10 found; start..end, strand, type, name):
    137..236     +  misc_feature   bom (fragment): basis of mobility region from pBR322
    242..399     -  CDS            lacZα (fragment): LacZα fragment of β-galactosidase; lacZ fragment
   2527..2543    -  protein_bind   lac operator: The lac repressor binds to the lac operator to inhibit transcription in E. coli. This inhibition can be relieved by adding lactose or isopropyl-β-D-thiogalactopyranoside (IPTG). lac repressor encoded by lacI
   2551..2581    -  promoter       lac promoter: promoter for the E. coli lac operon
   2596..2617    -  protein_bind   CAP binding site: CAP binding activates transcription in the presence of cAMP. E. coli catabolite activator protein
   2630..2722    -  CDS            lacI (fragment): lac repressor; lacI; The lac repressor binds to the lac operator to inhibit transcription in E. coli. This inhibition can be relieved by adding lactose or isopropyl-β-D-thiogalactopyranoside (IPTG).
   2905..3493    -  rep_origin     ori: high-copy-number ColE1/pMB1/pBR322/pUC origin of replication
   3664..4524    -  CDS            AmpR: β-lactamase; bla; confers resistance to ampicillin, carbenicillin, and related antibiotics
   4525..4629    -  promoter       AmpR promoter: bla
   4724..35      +  CDS            rop (fragment) (across the origin): Rop protein, which maintains plasmids at low copy number; rop
