[The description below was written by a language model from this plasmid's Addgene catalogue record and pLannotate feature annotations shown in this document.]
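Description:
p156 is a high-copy bacterial cloning plasmid built on the pUC57 backbone that carries a roughly 2 kb fully synthetic DNA fragment, synDNA 156. It is maintained in E. coli through the ColE1/pUC-type origin of replication and selected with ampicillin via the β-lactamase (AmpR) gene and its native promoter. The catalogue lists a total size of 4,710 bp (2,710 bp backbone plus 2,000 bp insert), while the sequenced record is 4,724 nt, a small difference the record does not explain.

The annotated features are all backbone elements. A lacZα fragment lies on one side of a large unannotated stretch of about 2.1 kb, and the lac operator, lac promoter and CAP binding site lie on the other, which is the arrangement expected when an insert interrupts the lacZα multiple cloning region of a pUC vector. That unannotated gap presumably holds the synDNA 156 insert, which is consistent with an artificial sequence having no matches in a feature database. Short remnants of bom, rop and lacI are also detected as fragments and are not expected to be functional. No promoter, tag or reporter is recorded within the insert itself, and nothing indicates that it is meant to be expressed.

The stated purpose is use as a shotgun metagenomic spike-in: the plasmid serves as a renewable source of a defined synthetic sequence that can be added to samples in known amounts, giving an internal standard from which absolute abundances can be estimated from sequencing read counts. The insert was commercially synthesized and introduced by ligation-independent cloning. Its numbered name suggests it belongs to a set of related synDNA plasmids, though the record describes only this one.
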