Addgene plasmid #186179: p156
Purpose: Shotgun Metagenomic Spike-in
Depositing lab: Karsten Zengler. Depositing organization: University of California, San Diego (UCSD). Publication: synDNA-a Synthetic DNA Spike-in Method for Absolute Quantification of Shotgun Metagenomic Sequencing. Zaramela LS, Tjuanta M, Moyne O, Neal M, Zengler K. mSystems. 2022 Dec 20;7(6):e0044722. doi: 10.1128/msystems.00447-22. Epub 2022 Nov 1. PubMed 36317886.
Backbone
  Vector backbone: pUC57
  Backbone manufacturer: GenScript
  Backbone size w/o insert (bp): 2710
  Total vector size (bp): 4710
  Vector type: Synthetic Biology, Unspecified ; Cloning
Growth in bacteria
  Bacterial resistance: Ampicillin, 100 μg/mL
  Growth temperature: 37°C
  Growth strain: DH5alpha
  Copy number: High Copy
Gene/Insert
  Gene/Insert name: synDNA 156 (alt name: p156)
  Species: Synthetic
  Insert size (bp): 2000
  Cloning method: Ligation Independent Cloning
  Sequencing primers: 5′ GTAAAACGACGGCCAGTG; 3′ GGAAACAGCTATGACCATG
Resource information
  A portion of this plasmid was derived from a plasmid made by: The synthetic gene was manufactured by GenScript.
Terms and licenses: Academic/Nonprofit Terms; Industry Terms: Not Available to Industry
How to cite: p156 was a gift from Karsten Zengler (Addgene plasmid # 186179 ; http://n2t.net/addgene:186179 ; RRID:Addgene_186179)
